Addgene plasmid #44627: CEBPalpha NGFR
Depositing lab: Ellen Rothenberg. Depositing organization: California Institute of Technology. Publication: Architecture of a lymphomyeloid developmental switch controlled by PU.1, Notch and Gata3. Del Real MM, Rothenberg EV. Development. 2013 Mar;140(6):1207-19. doi: 10.1242/dev.088559. PubMed 23444353.
Backbone
  Vector backbone: NGFR (Addgene plasmid 27489)
  Backbone manufacturer: Warren Pear lab
  Backbone size w/o insert (bp): 6500
  Vector type: Mammalian Expression, Retroviral
Growth in bacteria
  Bacterial resistance: Ampicillin, 100 μg/mL
  Growth temperature: 37°C
  Growth strain: DH5alpha
  Copy number: Unknown
Gene/Insert
  Gene/Insert name: CEBPalpha (alt names: Cebpa; Cebpa CCAAT/enhancer binding protein (C/EBP), alpha binding protein)
  Species: M. musculus (mouse)
  Insert size (bp): 1098
  Entrez Gene: Cebpa (a.k.a. C/ebpalpha, CBF-A, Cebp)
  Tag / fusion protein: IRES (C terminal on backbone); truncated NGFR (C terminal on backbone)
  Cloning method: Restriction Enzyme; 5′ cloning site BglII (not destroyed); 3′ cloning site EcoRI (not destroyed)
  Sequencing primers: 5′ pBABE-5
Terms and licenses: Academic/Nonprofit Terms; Industry Terms: Not Available to Industry
How to cite: CEBPalpha NGFR was a gift from Ellen Rothenberg (Addgene plasmid # 44627 ; http://n2t.net/addgene:44627 ; RRID:Addgene_44627)
