[The description below was written by a language model from this plasmid's Addgene catalogue record.]
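Description:
CEBPalpha NGFR is a retroviral mammalian expression plasmid that carries the mouse Cebpa coding sequence, which encodes the transcription factor CCAAT/enhancer binding protein alpha. The insert is about 1.1 kb and sits in the NGFR retroviral backbone of roughly 6.5 kb. It was cloned by restriction digestion between BglII and EcoRI sites, both of which remain intact. The plasmid is propagated in E. coli under ampicillin selection. The record does not state its copy number or origin of replication, and no feature table is provided, so the promoter is not explicitly recorded. In retroviral vectors of this general type, expression usually comes from the viral long terminal repeat.

Downstream of the insert, the backbone supplies an internal ribosome entry site (IRES) followed by a truncated nerve growth factor receptor (NGFR). Although the catalogue lists these as C-terminal "tags", an IRES normally produces a bicistronic transcript rather than a fusion. C/EBPalpha and truncated NGFR would therefore be translated as separate proteins from the same message. Truncated NGFR is commonly used as a signalling-deficient cell-surface marker, which lets transduced cells be identified or purified by antibody staining, flow cytometry or magnetic sorting without drug selection.

The construct is suited to packaging into retroviral particles for forced expression of C/EBPalpha in dividing mammalian cells. The associated publication concerns a lymphomyeloid developmental switch controlled by PU.1, Notch and Gata3. This suggests the plasmid was used to test how this myeloid-associated factor affects lineage choice in haematopoietic progenitors, although the record does not state the exact experiments.
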