>Addgene plasmid #44627 | CEBPalpha NGFR | addgene partial sequence | sequence record 62539 | IRES-F 5'-TGGCTCTCCTCAAGCGTATT-3'
TACCCCATTGTATGGGATCTGATCTGGGGCCTCGGTGCACATGCTTTACATGTGTTTAGTCGAGGTTAAA
AAAACGTCTAGGCCCCCCGAACCACGGGGACGTGGTTTTCCTTTGAAAAACACGATGATAATATGGCCAC
AACCATGGACGGGCCGCGCCTGCTGCTGTTGCTGCTTCTGGGGGTGTCCCTTGGAGGTGCCAAGGAGGCA
TGCCCCACAGGCCTGTACACACACAGCGGTGAGTGCTGCAAAGCCTGCAACCTGGGCGAGGGTGTGGCCC
AGCCTTGTGGAGCCAACCAGACCGTGTGTGAGCCCTGCCTGGACAGCGTGACGTTCTCCGACGTGGTGAG
CGCGACCGAGCCGTGCAAGCCGTGCACCGAGTGCGTGGGGCTCCAGAGCATGTCGGCGCCGTGCGTGGAG
GCCGACGACGCCGTGTGCCGCTGCGCCTACGGCTACTACCAGGATGAGACGACTGGGCGCTGCGAGGCGT
GCCGCGTGTGCGAGGCGGGCTCGGGCCTCGTGTTCTCCTGCCAGGACAAGCAGAACACCGTGTGCGAGGA
GTGCCCCGACGGCACGTATTCCGACGAGGCCAACCACGTGGACCCGTGCCTGCCCTGCACCGTGTGCGAG
GACACCGAGCGCCAGCTCCGCGAGTGCACACGCTGGGCCGACGCCGAGTGCGAGGAGATCCCTGGCCGTT
GGATTACACGGTCCACACCCCCAGAGGGCTCGGACAGCACAGCCCCCAGCACCCAGGAGCCTGAGGCACC
TCCAGAACAAGACCTCATAGCCAGCACGGTGGCAGGTGTGGTGACCACAGTGATGGGCAGCT
