>Addgene plasmid #44627 | CEBPalpha NGFR | addgene partial sequence | sequence record 63369 | pCDH-rev
AGGTTTCCGGGCCCTCACATTGCCAAAAGACGGCAATATGGTGGAAAATAACATATAGACAAACGCACAC
CGGCCTTATTCCAAGCGGCTTCGGCCAGTAACGTTAGGGGGGGGGGGCGGAATTCTCACGCGCAGTTGCC
CATGGCCTTGACCAAGGAGCTCTCAGGCAGCTGGCGGAAAATGCCCCGCANCGTGTCCAGTTCACGGCTC
ANCTGTTCCACCCGCTTGCGCAGGCGGTCATTGTCACTGGTCAACTCCAGCACCTTCTGTTGCGTCTCCA
CGTTGCGTTGTTTGGCTTTATCTCGGCTCTTGCGCACCGCGATGTTGTTGCGTTCCCGCCGTACCCGGTA
CTCGTTGCTGTTCTTGTCCACCGACTTCTTGGCTTTGCCCGCACCGGCACCGCTGCCACCGCCGCCGCCT
CCCGTGCGGAGGTCGGGGTGCGCACCGGCCAAGCCCTTGAGCGCGCTCCCGGGGCCAGGCAGGCCCGCAG
CACCCAAGGCGGGCGCAGCGTGCGGGCTGGGCACGGGCGTGGGCGGCGGTGTGGGGTGGCCAGGCTGCAG
GTGCATGGTGGTCTGGCCGCA
